>Addgene plasmid #248161 | pB-EF1a-CuO-KRAB-dCas9-BFP-CymR-Puro | addgene full sequence | sequence record 498325 | Addgene NGS Result
TTATAGTTCAAAATCAGTGACACTTACCGCATTGACAAGCACGCCTCACGGGAGCTCCAAGCGGCGACTG
AGATGTCCTAAATGCACAGCGACGGATTCGCGCTATTTAGAAAGAGAGAGCAATATTTCAAGAATGCATG
CGTCAATTTTACGCAGACTATCTTTCTAGGGTTAATCTAGCTGCATCAGGATCATATCGTCGGGTCTTTT
TTCCGGCTCAGTCATCGCCCAAGCTGGCGCTATCTGGGCATCGGGGAGGAAGAAGCCCGTGCCTTTTCCC
GCGAGGTTGAAGCGGCATGGAAAGAGTTTGCCGAGGATGACTGCTGCTGCATTGACGTTGAGCGAAAACG
CACGTTTACCATGATGATTCGGGAAGGTGTGGCCATGCACGCCTTTAACGGTGAACTGTTCGTTCAGGCC
ACCTGGGATACCAGTTCGTCGCGGCTTTTCCGGACACAGTTCCGGATGGTCAGCCCGAAGCGCATCAGCA
ACCCGAACAATACCGGCGACAGCCGGAACTGCCGTGCCGGTGTGCAGATTAATGACAGCGGTGCGGCGCT
GGGATATTACGTCAGCGAGGACGGGTATCCTGGCTGGATGCCGCAGAAATGGACATGGATACCCCGTGAG
TTACCCGGCGGGCGCGCTTGGCGTAATCATGGTCATAGCTGTTTCCTGTGTGAAATTGTTATCCGCTCAC
AATTCCACACAACATACGAGCCGGAAGCATAAAGTGTAAAGCCTGGGGTGCCTAATGAGTGAGCTAACTC
ACATTAATTGCGTTGCGCTCACTGCCCGCTTTCCAGTCGGGAAACCTGTCGTGCCAGCTGCATTAATGAA
TCGGCCAACGCGCGGGGAGAGGCGGTTTGCGTATTGGGCGCTCTTCCGCTTCCTCGCTCACTGACTCGCT
GCGCTCGGTCGTTCGGCTGCGGCGAGCGGTATCAGCTCACTCAAAGGCGGTAATACGGTTATCCACAGAA
TCAGGGGATAACGCAGGAAAGAACATGTGAGCAAAAGGCCAGCAAAAGGCCAGGAACCGTAAAAAGGCCG
CGTTGCTGGCGTTTTTCCATAGGCTCCGCCCCCCTGACGAGCATCACAAAAATCGACGCTCAAGTCAGAG
GTGGCGAAACCCGACAGGACTATAAAGATACCAGGCGTTTCCCCCTGGAAGCTCCCTCGTGCGCTCTCCT
GTTCCGACCCTGCCGCTTACCGGATACCTGTCCGCCTTTCTCCCTTCGGGAAGCGTGGCGCTTTCTCATA
GCTCACGCTGTAGGTATCTCAGTTCGGTGTAGGTCGTTCGCTCCAAGCTGGGCTGTGTGCACGAACCCCC
CGTTCAGCCCGACCGCTGCGCCTTATCCGGTAACTATCGTCTTGAGTCCAACCCGGTAAGACACGACTTA
TCGCCACTGGCAGCAGCCACTGGTAACAGGATTAGCAGAGCGAGGTATGTAGGCGGTGCTACAGAGTTCT
TGAAGTGGTGGCCTAACTACGGCTACACTAGAAGAACAGTATTTGGTATCTGCGCTCTGCTGAAGCCAGT
TACCTTCGGAAAAAGAGTTGGTAGCTCTTGATCCGGCAAACAAACCACCGCTGGTAGCGGTGGTTTTTTT
GTTTGCAAGCAGCAGATTACGCGCAGAAAAAAAGGATCTCAAGAAGATCCTTTGATCTTTTCTACGGGGT
CTGACGCTCAGTGGAACGAAAACTCACGTTAAGGGATTTTGGTCATGAGATTATCAAAAAGGATCTTCAC
CTAGATCCTTTTAAATTAAAAATGAAGTTTTAAATCAATCTAAAGTATATATGAGTAAACTTGGTCTGAC
AGTTACCAATGCTTAATCAGTGAGGCACCTATCTCAGCGATCTGTCTATTTCGTTCATCCATAGTTGCCT
GACTCCCCGTCGTGTAGATAACTACGATACGGGAGGGCTTACCATCTGGCCCCAGTGCTGCAATGATACC
GCGAGACCCACGCTCACCGGCTCCAGATTTATCAGCAATAAACCAGCCAGCCGGAAGGGCCGAGCGCAGA
AGTGGTCCTGCAACTTTATCCGCCTCCATCCAGTCTATTAATTGTTGCCGGGAAGCTAGAGTAAGTAGTT
CGCCAGTTAATAGTTTGCGCAACGTTGTTGCCATTGCTACAGGCATCGTGGTGTCACGCTCGTCGTTTGG
TATGGCTTCATTCAGCTCCGGTTCCCAACGATCAAGGCGAGTTACATGATCCCCCATGTTGTGCAAAAAA
GCGGTTAGCTCCTTCGGTCCTCCGATCGTTGTCAGAAGTAAGTTGGCCGCAGTGTTATCACTCATGGTTA
TGGCAGCACTGCATAATTCTCTTACTGTCATGCCATCCGTAAGATGCTTTTCTGTGACTGGTGAGTACTC
AACCAAGTCATTCTGAGAATAGTGTATGCGGCGACCGAGTTGCTCTTGCCCGGCGTCAATACGGGATAAT
ACCGCGCCACATAGCAGAACTTTAAAAGTGCTCATCATTGGAAAACGTTCTTCGGGGCGAAAACTCTCAA
GGATCTTACCGCTGTTGAGATCCAGTTCGATGTAACCCACTCGTGCACCCAACTGATCTTCAGCATCTTT
TACTTTCACCAGCGTTTCTGGGTGAGCAAAAACAGGAAGGCAAAATGCCGCAAAAAAGGGAATAAGGGCG
ACACGGAAATGTTGAATACTCATACTCTTCCTTTTTCAATATTATTGAAGCATTTATCAGGGTTATTGTC
TCATGAGCGGATACATATTTGAATGTATTTAGAAAAATAAACAAATAGGGGTTCCGCGCACATTTCCCCG
AAAAGTGCCACCTAAATTGTAAGCGTTAATATTTTGTTAAAATTCGCGTTAAATTTTTGTTAAATCAGCT
CATTTTTTAACCAATAGGCCGAAATCGGCAAAATCCCTTATAAATCAAAAGAATAGACCGAGATAGGGT
[37 nt withheld, positions 2940-2976]
AAAGAACGTGGACTCCAACGTCAAAGG
[49 nt withheld, positions 3004-3052]
T
[91 nt withheld, positions 3054-3144]
G
[124 nt withheld, positions 3146-3269]
CCCATTCGCCATTCAGGCTGCGCAACTGTTGGGAAGGGCGATCGGTGCGGGCCTCTTCGCTATTACGCCA
GCTGGCGAAAGGGGGATGTGCTGCAAGGCGATTAAGTTGGGTAACGCCAGGGTTTTCCCAGTCACGACGT
TGTAAAACGACGGCCAGTGAGCGCGCCTCGTTCATTCACGTTTTTGAACCCGTGGAGGACGGGCAGACTC
GCGGTGCAAATGTGTTTTACAGCGTGATGGAGCAGATGAAGATGCTCGACACGCTGCAGAACACGCAGCT
AGATTAACCCTAGAAAGATAATCATATTGTGACGTACGTTAAAGATAATCATGTGTAAAATTGACGCATG
TGTTTTATCGGTCTGTATATCGAGGTTTATTTATTAATTTGAATAGATATTAAGTTTTATTATATTTACA
CTTACATACTAATAATAAATTCAACAAACAATTTATTTATGTTTATTTATTTATTAAAAAAAACAAAAAC
TCAAAATTTCTTCTATAAAGTAACAAAACTTTTATGAGGGACAGCCCCCCCCCAAAGCCCCCAGGGATGT
AATTACGTCCCTCCCCCGCTAGGGGGCAGCAGCGAGCCGCCCGGGGCTCCGCTCCGGTCCGGCGCTCCCC
CCGCATCCCCGAGCCGGCAGCGTGCGGGGACAGCCCGGGCACGGGGAAGGTGGCACGGGATCGCTTTCCT
CTGAACGCTTCTCGCTGCTCTTTGAGCCTGCAGACACCTGGGGGGATACGGGGAAAAGGCCTCCACGGCC
AGACTAGTTCCGGTGCCCGTCAGTGGGCAGAGCGCACATCGCCCACAGTCCCCGAGAAGTTGGGGGGAGG
GGTCGGCAATTGAACGGGTGCCTAGAGAAGGTGGCGCGGGGTAAACTGGGAAAGTGATGTCGTGTACTGG
CTCCGCCTTTTTCCCGAGGGTGGGGGAGAACCGTATATAAGTGCAGTAGTCGCCGTGAACGTTCTTTTTC
GCAACGGGTTTGCCGCCAGAACACAGCCCCCGGTATATACAAACAGACCAGATTGTCTGTTTGTTTTTGG
TCTAGAGCTAGCGCCACCATGGATGCTAAGTCACTAACTGCCTGGTCCCGGACACTGGTGACCTTCAAGG
ATGTATTTGTGGACTTCACCAGGGAGGAGTGGAAGCTGCTGGACACTGCTCAGCAGATCGTGTACAGAAA
TGTGATGCTGGAGAACTATAAGAACCTGGTTTCCTTGGGTTATCAGCTTACTAAGCCAGATGTGATCCTC
CGGTTGGAGAAGGGAGAAGAGCCCGGCGGTTCCGGCGGAGGGTCGATGGACAAGAAGTACAGCATCGGCC
TGGCCATCGGCACCAACTCTGTAGGCTGGGCCGTGATCACCGACGAGTACAAGGTGCCCAGCAAGAAATT
CAAGGTGCTGGGCAACACCGACCGGCACAGCATCAAGAAGAACCTGATCGGCGCCCTGCTGTTCGACAGC
GGAGAAACAGCCGAGGCCACCCGGCTGAAGAGAACCGCCAGAAGAAGATACACCAGACGGAAGAACCGGA
TCTGCTATCTGCAAGAGATCTTCAGCAACGAGATGGCCAAGGTGGACGACAGCTTCTTCCACAGACTGGA
AGAGTCCTTCCTGGTGGAAGAGGATAAGAAGCACGAGCGGCACCCCATCTTCGGCAACATCGTGGACGAG
GTGGCCTACCACGAGAAGTACCCCACCATCTACCACCTGAGAAAGAAACTGGTGGACAGCACCGACAAGG
CCGACCTGCGGCTGATCTATCTGGCCCTGGCCCACATGATCAAGTTCCGGGGCCACTTCCTGATCGAGGG
CGACCTGAACCCCGACAACAGCGACGTGGACAAGCTGTTCATCCAGCTGGTGCAGACCTACAACCAGCTG
TTCGAGGAAAACCCCATCAACGCCGGCGGCGTGGACGCCAAGGCCATCCTGTCTGCCAGACTGAGCAAGA
GCAGACGGCTGGAAAATCTGATCGCCCAGCTGCCCGGCGAGAAGAAGAATGGCCTGTTCGGCAACCTGAT
TGCCCTGAGCCTGGGCCTGACCCCCAACTTCAAGAGCAACTTCGACCTGGCCGAGGATGCCAAACTGCAG
CTGAGCAAGGACACCTACGACGACGACCTGGACAACCTGCTGGCCCAGATCGGCGACCAGTACGCCGACC
TGTTTCTGGCCGCCAAGAACCTGTCCGACGCCATCCTGCTGAGCGACATCCTGAGAGTGAACACCGAGAT
CACCAAGGCCCCCCTGAGCGCCTCTATGATCAAGAGATACGACGAGCACCACCAGGACCTGACCCTGCTG
AAAGCTCTCGTGCGGCAGCAGCTGCCTGAGAAGTACAAAGAGATTTTCTTCGACCAGAGCAAGAACGGCT
ACGCCGGCTACATCGATGGCGGAGCCAGCCAGGAAGAGTTCTACAAGTTCATCAAGCCCATCCTGGAAAA
GATGGACGGCACCGAGGAACTGCTCGTGAAGCTGAACAGAGAGGACCTGCTGCGGAAGCAGCGGACCTTC
GACAACGGCAGCATCCCCCACCAGATCCACCTGGGAGAGCTGCACGCCATTCTGCGGCGGCAGGAAGATT
TTTACCCATTCCTGAAGGACAACCGGGAAAAGATCGAGAAGATCCTGACCTTCCGCATCCCCTACTACGT
GGGCCCTCTGGCCAGGGGAAACAGCAGATTCGCCTGGATGACCAGAAAGAGCGAGGAAACCATCACCCCC
TGGAACTTCGAGGAAGTGGTGGACAAGGGCGCCAGCGCCCAGAGCTTCATCGAGCGGATGACCAACTTCG
ATAAGAACCTGCCCAACGAGAAGGTGCTGCCCAAGCACAGCCTGCTGTACGAGTACTTCACCGTGTACAA
CGAGCTGACCAAAGTGAAATACGTGACCGAGGGAATGAGAAAGCCCGCCTTCCTGAGCGGCGAGCAGAAA
AAAGCCATCGTGGACCTGCTGTTCAAGACCAACCGGAAAGTGACCGTGAAGCAGCTGAAAGAGGACTACT
TCAAGAAAATCGAGTGCTTCGACTCCGTGGAAATCTCCGGCGTGGAAGATCGGTTCAACGCCTCCCTGGG
CACATACCACGATCTGCTGAAAATTATCAAGGACAAGGACTTCCTGGACAATGAGGAAAACGAGGACATT
CTGGAAGATATCGTGCTGACCCTGACACTGTTTGAGGACAGAGAGATGATCGAGGAACGGCTGAAAACCT
ATGCCCACCTGTTCGACGACAAAGTGATGAAGCAGCTGAAGCGGCGGAGATACACCGGCTGGGGCAGGCT
GAGCCGGAAGCTGATCAACGGCATCCGGGACAAGCAGTCCGGCAAGACAATCCTGGATTTCCTGAAGTCC
GACGGCTTCGCCAACAGAAACTTCATGCAGCTGATCCACGACGACAGCCTGACCTTTAAAGAGGACATCC
AGAAAGCCCAGGTGTCCGGCCAGGGCGATAGCCTGCACGAGCACATTGCCAATCTGGCCGGCAGCCCCGC
CATTAAGAAGGGCATCCTGCAGACAGTGAAGGTGGTGGACGAGCTCGTGAAAGTGATGGGCCGGCACAAG
CCCGAGAACATCGTGATCGAAATGGCCAGAGAGAACCAGACCACCCAGAAGGGACAGAAGAACAGCCGCG
AGAGAATGAAGCGGATCGAAGAGGGCATCAAAGAGCTGGGCAGCCAGATCCTGAAAGAACACCCCGTGGA
AAACACCCAGCTGCAGAACGAGAAGCTGTACCTGTACTACCTGCAGAATGGGCGGGATATGTACGTGGAC
CAGGAACTGGACATCAACCGGCTGTCCGACTACGATGTGGACGCTATCGTGCCTCAGAGCTTTCTGAAGG
ACGACTCCATCGATAACAAAGTGCTGACTCGGAGCGACAAGAACCGGGGCAAGAGCGACAACGTGCCCTC
CGAAGAGGTCGTGAAGAAGATGAAGAACTACTGGCGCCAGCTGCTGAATGCCAAGCTGATTACCCAGAGG
AAGTTCGACAATCTGACCAAGGCCGAGAGAGGCGGCCTGAGCGAACTGGATAAGGCCGGCTTCATCAAGA
GACAGCTGGTGGAAACCCGGCAGATCACAAAGCACGTGGCACAGATCCTGGACTCCCGGATGAACACTAA
GTACGACGAGAACGACAAACTGATCCGGGAAGTGAAAGTGATCACCCTGAAGTCCAAGCTGGTGTCCGAT
TTCCGGAAGGATTTCCAGTTTTACAAAGTGCGCGAGATCAACAACTACCACCACGCCCACGACGCCTACC
TGAACGCCGTCGTGGGAACCGCCCTGATCAAAAAGTACCCTAAGCTGGAAAGCGAGTTCGTGTACGGCGA
CTACAAGGTGTACGACGTGCGGAAGATGATCGCCAAGAGCGAGCAGGAAATCGGCAAGGCTACCGCCAAG
TACTTCTTCTACAGCAACATCATGAACTTTTTCAAGACCGAGATTACCCTGGCCAACGGCGAGATCCGGA
AGCGGCCTCTGATCGAGACAAACGGCGAAACAGGCGAGATCGTGTGGGATAAGGGCCGGGACTTTGCCAC
CGTGCGGAAAGTGCTGTCTATGCCCCAAGTGAATATCGTGAAAAAGACCGAGGTGCAGACAGGCGGCTTC
AGCAAAGAGTCTATCCTGCCCAAGAGGAACAGCGACAAGCTGATCGCCAGAAAGAAGGACTGGGACCCTA
AGAAGTACGGCGGCTTCGACAGCCCCACCGTGGCCTATTCTGTGCTGGTGGTGGCCAAAGTGGAAAAGGG
CAAGTCCAAGAAACTGAAGAGTGTGAAAGAGCTGCTGGGGATCACCATCATGGAAAGAAGCAGCTTCGAG
AAGAATCCCATCGACTTTCTGGAAGCCAAGGGCTACAAAGAAGTGAAAAAGGACCTGATCATCAAGCTGC
CTAAGTACTCCCTGTTCGAGCTGGAAAACGGCCGGAAGAGAATGCTGGCCTCTGCCGGCGAACTGCAGAA
GGGAAACGAACTGGCCCTGCCCTCCAAATATGTGAACTTCCTGTACCTGGCCAGCCACTATGAGAAGCTG
AAGGGCTCCCCCGAGGATAATGAGCAGAAACAGCTGTTTGTGGAACAGCACAAACACTACCTGGACGAGA
TCATCGAGCAGATCAGCGAGTTCTCCAAGAGAGTGATCCTGGCCGACGCTAATCTGGACAAGGTGCTGAG
CGCCTACAACAAGCACAGAGACAAGCCTATCAGAGAGCAGGCCGAGAATATCATCCACCTGTTTACCCTG
ACCAATCTGGGAGCCCCTGCCGCCTTCAAGTACTTTGACACCACCATCGACCGGAAGAGGTACACCAGCA
CCAAAGAGGTGCTGGACGCCACCCTGATCCACCAGAGCATCACCGGCCTGTACGAGACACGGATCGACCT
GTCTCAGCTGGGAGGCGACGCCTATCCCTATGACGTGCCCGATTATGCCAGCCTGGGCAGCGGCTCCCCC
AAGAAAAAACGCAAGGTGGAAGATCCTAAGAAAAAGCGGAAAGTGGACGGCATTGGTAGTGGGAGCAACG
GCAGCAGCGGATCCGCTACTAACTTCAGCCTGCTGAAGCAGGCTGGAGACGTGGAGGAGAACCCTGGACC
TATGAGCGAGCTGATTAAGGAGAACATGCACATGAAGCTGTACATGGAGGGCACCGTGGACAACCATCAC
TTCAAGTGCACATCCGAGGGCGAAGGCAAGCCCTACGAGGGCACCCAGACCATGAGAATCAAGGTGGTCG
AGGGCGGCCCTCTCCCCTTCGCCTTCGACATCCTGGCTACTAGCTTCCTCTACGGCAGCAAGACCTTCAT
CAACCACACCCAGGGCATCCCCGACTTCTTCAAGCAGTCCTTCCCTGAGGGCTTCACATGGGAGAGAGTC
ACCACATACGAAGACGGGGGCGTGCTGACCGCTACCCAGGACACCAGCCTCCAGGACGGCTGCCTCATCT
ACAACGTCAAGATCAGAGGGGTGAACTTCACATCCAACGGCCCTGTGATGCAGAAGAAAACACTCGGCTG
GGAGGCCTTCACCGAGACGCTGTACCCCGCTGACGGCGGCCTGGAAGGCAGAAACGACATGGCCCTGAAG
CTCGTGGGCGGGAGCCATCTGATCGCAAACATCAAGACCACATATAGATCCAAGAAACCCGCTAAGAACC
TCAAGATGCCTGGCGTCTACTATGTGGACTACAGACTGGAAAGAATCAAGGAGGCCAACAACGAGACCTA
CGTCGAGCAGCACGAGGTGGCAGTGGCCAGATACTGCGACCTCCCTAGCAAACTGGGGCACAAGCTTAAT
TAAGCGATCGCTCCGGTGCCCGTCAGTGGGCAGAGCGCACATCGCCCACAGTCCCCGAGAAGTTGGGGGG
AGGGGTCGGCAATTGAACGGGTGCCTAGAGAAGGTGGCGCGGGGTAAACTGGGAAAGTGATGTCGTGTAC
TGGCTCCGCCTTTTTCCCGAGGGTGGGGGAGAACCGTATATAAGTGCAGTAGTCGCCGTGAACGTTCTTT
TTCGCAACGGGTTTGCCGCCAGAACACAGCTGAAGCTTCGAGGGGCTCGCATCTCTCCTTCACGCGCCCG
CCGCCCTACCTGAGGCCGCCATCCACGCCGGTTGAGTCGCGTTCTGCCGCCTCCCGCCTGTGGTGCCTCC
TGAACTGCGTCCGCCGTCTAGGTAAGTTTAAAGCTCAGGTCGAGACCGGGCCTTTGTCCGGCGCTCCCTT
GGAGCCTACCTAGACTCAGCCGGCTCTCCACGCTTTGCCTGACCCTGCTTGCTCAACTCTACGTCTTTGT
TTCGTTTTCTGTTCTGCGCCGTTACAGATCCAAGCTGTGACCGGCGCCTACTCTAGAGCCGCCATGGCTT
ACCCATACGATGTTCCAGATTACGCTAGTTTGGTGAGGCAGCAGAGACCGATGACATCCACTTTGCCTTT
CTCTCCACAGGTGTCCACTCCCAGGTCCAAGTTTGGAAGATCTACCATGCCAAAGAGACCCAGACCCGTG
ATCATGAGTCCAAAGAGAAGAACACAGGCAGAGCGCGCAATGGAGACCCAGGGCAAGTTGATTGCAGCGG
CCCTGGGGGTTTTACGGGAAAAAGGTTACGCGGGATTCCGGATCGCAGATGTGCCCGGTGCTGCAGGTGT
CTCGAGAGGAGCGCAGAGCCATCATTTCCCGACAAAGCTTGAGCTTCTGCTTGCCACTTTTGAATGGCTT
TACGAACAGATCACCGAACGCAGTCGGGCTCGATTAGCGAAATTGAAGCCAGAGGATGACGTCATCCAGC
AAATGCTGGACGACGCCGCCGAATTTTTCCTCGACGATGACTTCTCTATCAGCCTTGATTTGATTGTGGC
TGCCGACCGGGATCCAGCGTTACGCGAGGGTATTCAGCGCACGGTAGAGAGGAATCGGTTTGTCGTCGAG
GATATGTGGCTTGGTGTTCTGGTGAGCCGTGGTCTTTCGCGTGATGATGCAGAAGATATCCTTTGGTTGA
TATTCAATTCGGTGCGTGGGCTTGCTGTTCGTAGCCTATGGCAGAAGGACAAAGAACGCTTTGAGCGTGT
CAGGAACTCGACACTCGAAATTGCGCGAGAGCGGTACGCGAAATTCAAGCGCGCGGCCAAACCCTCTGGC
CGGTCTCTCTCTGTTCGAGAGGGCAGAGGAAGTCTTCTAACATGCGGTGACGTGGAGGAGAATCCCGGCC
CTGAATTCATGACCGAGTACAAGCCCACGGTGCGCCTCGCCACCCGCGACGACGTCCCCAGGGCCGTACG
CACCCTCGCCGCCGCGTTCGCCGACTACCCCGCCACGCGCCACACCGTCGATCCGGACCGCCACATCGAG
CGGGTCACCGAGCTGCAAGAACTCTTCCTCACGCGCGTCGGGCTCGACATCGGCAAGGTGTGGGTCGCGG
ACGACGGCGCCGCGGTGGCGGTCTGGACCACGCCGGAGAGCGTCGAAGCGGGGGCGGTGTTCGCCGAGAT
CGGCCCGCGCATGGCCGAGTTGAGCGGTTCCCGGCTGGCCGCGCAGCAACAGATGGAAGGCCTCCTGGCG
CCGCACCGGCCCAAGGAGCCCGCGTGGTTCCTGGCCACCGTCGGCGTCTCGCCCGACCACCAGGGCAAGG
GTCTGGGCAGCGCCGTCGTGCTCCCCGGAGTGGAGGCGGCCGAGCGCGCCGGGGTGCCCGCCTTCCTGGA
GACCTCCGCGCCCCGCAACCTCCCCTTCTACGAGCGGCTCGGCTTCACCGTCACCGCCGACGTCGAGGTG
CCCGAAGGACCGCGCACCTGGTGCATGACCCGCAAGCCCGGTGCCTGAGTCGACAATCAACCTCTGGATT
ACAAAATTTGTGGTTAACTAACTAAACTTGTTTATTGCAGCTTATAATGGTTACAAATAAAGCAATAGCA
TCACAAATTTCACAAATAAAGCATTTTTTTCACTGCATTCTAGTTGTGGTTTGTCCAAACTCATCAATGT
ATCTTATCATGTCTGGAATTGACTCAAATGATGTCAATTAGTCTATCAGAAGCTCATCTGGTCTCCCTTC
CGGGGGACAAGACATCCCTGTTTAATATTTAAACAGCAGTGTTCCCAAACTGGGTTCTTATATCCCTTGC
TCTGGTCAACCAGGTTGCAGGGTTTCCTGTCCTCACAGGAACGAAGTCCCTAAAGAAACAGTGGCAGCCA
GGTTTAGCCCCGGAATTGACTGGATTCCTTTTTTAGGGCCCATTGGTATGGCTTTTTCCCCGTATCCCCC
CAGGTGTCTGCAGGCTCAAAGAGCAGCGAGAAGCGTTCAGAGGAAAGCGATCCCGTGCCACCTTCCCCGT
GCCCGGGCTGTCCCCGCACGCTGCCGGCTCGGGGATGCGGGGGGAGCGCCGGACCGGAGCGGAGCCCCGG
GCGGCTCGCTGCTGCCCCCTAGCGGGGGAGGGACGTAATTACATCCCTGGGGGCTTTGGGGGGGGGCTGT
CCCTGATATCTATAACAAGAAAATATATATATAATAAGTTATCACGTAAGTAGAACATGAAATAACAATA
TAATTATCGTATGAGTTAAATCTTAAAAGTCACGTAAAAGATAATCATGCGTCATTTTGACTCACGCGGT
CG
Features (pLannotate 1.2.2; 25 found; start..end, strand, type, name):
    181..648     +  CDS            B (fragment): PORTL_LAMBD - Experimental evidence at protein level: Swiss-Prot protein existence level 1. Forms the portal vertex of the capsid (PubMed:6228056, PubMed:6232391). This portal plays critical roles in head assembly, genome packaging, neck/tail attachment, and genome ejection (Probable). The portal protein multimerizes as a single ring-shaped homododecamer arranged around a central channel (PubMed:6232391). Binds to the terminase subunits to form the packaging machine (PubMed:7799432). From Escherichia phage lambda (Bacteriophage lambda).
    684..706     -  protein_bind   lac operator (fragment): The lac repressor binds to the lac operator to inhibit transcription in E. coli. This inhibition can be relieved by adding lactose or isopropyl-β-D-thiogalactopyranoside (IPTG). lac repressor encoded by lacI
    710..740     -  promoter       lac promoter: promoter for the E. coli lac operon
    755..776     -  protein_bind   CAP binding site: CAP binding activates transcription in the presence of cAMP. E. coli catabolite activator protein
    789..881     -  CDS            lacI (fragment): lac repressor; lacI; The lac repressor binds to the lac operator to inhibit transcription in E. coli. This inhibition can be relieved by adding lactose or isopropyl-β-D-thiogalactopyranoside (IPTG).
   1064..1652    -  rep_origin     ori: high-copy-number ColE1/pMB1/pBR322/pUC origin of replication
   1823..2683    -  CDS            AmpR: β-lactamase; bla; confers resistance to ampicillin, carbenicillin, and related antibiotics
   2684..2788    -  promoter       AmpR promoter: bla
   2841..3269    -  rep_origin     f1 ori (sequence partly withheld): f1 bacteriophage origin of replication; arrow indicates direction of (+) strand synthesis
   3274..3429    -  CDS            lacZα (fragment): LacZα fragment of β-galactosidase; lacZ fragment
   3431..3550    +  CDS            B (fragment): PORTL_LAMBD - Experimental evidence at protein level: Swiss-Prot protein existence level 1. Forms the portal vertex of the capsid (PubMed:6228056, PubMed:6232391). This portal plays critical roles in head assembly, genome packaging, neck/tail attachment, and genome ejection (Probable). The portal protein multimerizes as a single ring-shaped homododecamer arranged around a central channel (PubMed:6232391). Binds to the terminase subunits to form the packaging machine (PubMed:7799432). From Escherichia phage lambda (Bacteriophage lambda).
   4064..4275    +  promoter       EF-1α core promoter: core promoter for human elongation factor EF-1α
   4287..4314    -  protein_bind   CuO: CymR-binding P2 operator sequence from the p-cmt operon of Pseudomonas putida (Mullick et al., 2006) CymR
   4368..4553    +  CDS            KRAB: Krüppel-associated box (KRAB) transcriptional repression domain from the human zinc finger protein ZNF10 (Margolin et al., 1994)
   4575..8678    +  CDS            Cas9: Cas9 (Csn1) endonuclease from the Streptococcus pyogenes Type II CRISPR/Cas system generates RNA-guided double strand breaks in DNA
   8871..9572    +  CDS            TagBFP: monomeric blue fluorescent protein mammalian codon-optimized
   9597..9808    +  promoter       EF-1α core promoter: core promoter for human elongation factor EF-1α
   9821..10089   +  LTR            5' LTR (truncated): truncated 5' long terminal repeat (LTR) from human T-cell leukemia virus (HTLV) type 1
  10129..10155   +  CDS            3xHA (fragment): three tandem HA epitope tags
  10180..10220   +  CDS            IgH signal sequence (fragment): signal sequence from the mouse immunoglobulin heavy chain variable region
  10273..10881   +  CDS            CymR: cumate repressor (Mullick et al., 2006); cymR from Pseudomonas putida
  10978..11577   +  CDS            PuroR: puromycin N-acetyltransferase; pac from Streptomyces alboniger; confers resistance to puromycin
  11584..11611   +  misc_feature   WPRE (fragment): woodchuck hepatitis virus posttranscriptional regulatory element
  11624..11745   +  polyA_signal   SV40 poly(A) signal: SV40 polyadenylation signal
  11763..11855   +  ncRNA          G-CSF SLDE: Accession: RF00183 - G-CSF factor stem-loop destabilising element (SLDE)
