[The description below was written by a language model from this plasmid's Addgene catalogue record and pLannotate feature annotations shown in this document.]
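Description:
pB-EF1a-CuO-KRAB-dCas9-BFP-CymR-Puro is a roughly 12.4 kb piggyBac transposon plasmid for cumate-inducible CRISPR interference in mammalian cells. It is propagated in E. coli through a high-copy ColE1/pUC-type origin with ampicillin selection (AmpR under its own bla promoter). The backbone also carries an f1 origin and remnants of a lac promoter/operator and lacZα cloning region. The piggyBac terminal repeats themselves are not picked out in the automated feature table. The short hits to lambda portal protein, an IgH signal sequence, WPRE and a G-CSF destabilising element are fragmentary matches that are probably not functional parts.

The payload consists of two tandem expression units in the same orientation. In the first, an EF-1α core promoter is followed immediately by a CuO operator, the CymR-binding site from the Pseudomonas putida p-cmt operon. This drives a fusion of the ZNF10 KRAB repression domain to Streptococcus pyogenes Cas9, which the record describes as the catalytically dead dCas9 form, followed by a C-terminal HA tag and TagBFP. The second unit uses another EF-1α core promoter joined to a truncated HTLV-1 LTR segment. It expresses HA-tagged CymR linked by a T2A peptide to puromycin N-acetyltransferase and ends in an SV40 polyadenylation signal.

Constitutively made CymR binds CuO and blocks transcription of the KRAB-dCas9 fusion. Adding cumate releases the repressor, switching on the effector, with blue fluorescence reporting induction. Puromycin selects cells carrying the cassette, which in a piggyBac system would normally be integrated by a separately supplied transposase. No guide RNA cassette is annotated, so guides would have to be provided from another construct to direct inducible, targeted transcriptional repression.
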