Addgene plasmid #248161: pB-EF1a-CuO-KRAB-dCas9-BFP-CymR-Puro
Purpose: Expresses KRAB fused to dCas9 and BFP upon cumate induction
Depositing lab: Joanna Wysocka. Depositing organization: Stanford University. Publication: A human-specific regulatory mechanism revealed in a pre-implantation model. Fueyo R, Wang S, Crocker OJ, Swigut T, Nakauchi H, Wysocka J. Nature. 2025 Oct 1. doi: 10.1038/s41586-025-09571-1. PubMed 41034587.
Backbone
  Vector backbone: piggyBac
  Total vector size (bp): 12373
  Vector type: Mammalian Expression, CRISPR
  Selectable markers: Puromycin
Growth in bacteria
  Bacterial resistance: Ampicillin, 100 μg/mL
  Growth temperature: 37°C
  Growth strain: NEB Stable
  Copy number: High Copy
Gene/Insert 1
  Gene/Insert name: KRAB-dCas9-HA-tagBFP
  Species: Synthetic; Streptococcus pyogenes
  Insert size (bp): 5234
  Promoter: Ef1a
  Tag / fusion protein: HA (C terminal on insert); tagBFP (C terminal on insert)
  Cloning method: Restriction Enzyme; 5′ cloning site SpeI (not destroyed); 3′ cloning site AsISI (not destroyed)
  Sequencing primers: 5′ M13 fw GTAAAACGACGGCCAGT
Gene/Insert 2
  Gene/Insert name: HA-CymR-T2A-puro
  Species: Synthetic
  Insert size (bp): 1503
  Tag / fusion protein: HA (N terminal on insert)
Terms and licenses: Academic/Nonprofit Terms; Industry Terms: Not Available to Industry
How to cite: pB-EF1a-CuO-KRAB-dCas9-BFP-CymR-Puro was a gift from Joanna Wysocka (Addgene plasmid # 248161 ; http://n2t.net/addgene:248161 ; RRID:Addgene_248161)
